Addgene plasmid #230650: AiP1423 - pAAV-AiE2130m-minBG-SYFP2-WPRE3-BGHpA
Purpose: AiE2130m is an enhancer sequence, designed to drive AAV-mediated transgene expression in specific populations of brain cells
Depositing lab: Allen Institute for Brain Science & Bosiljka Tasic. Depositing organization: Allen Institute. Publication: A suite of enhancer AAVs and transgenic mouse lines for genetic access to cortical cell types. Ben-Simon Y, Hooper M, Narayan S, Daigle TL, Dwivedi D, Way SW, Oster A, Stafford DA, Mich JK, Taormina MJ, Martinez RA, Opitz-Araya X, Roth JR, Alexander JR, Allen S, Amster A, Arbuckle J, Ayala A, Baker PM, Bakken TE, Barcelli T, Barta S, Bendrick J, Bertagnolli D, Bielstein C, Bishwakarma P, Bowlus J, Boyer G, Brouner K, Casian B, Casper T, Chakka AB, Chakrabarty R, Chance RK, Chavan S, Clark M, Colbert K, Collman F, Daniel S, Departee M, DiValentin P, Donadio N, Dotson N, Egdorf T, Fliss T, Gabitto M, Garcia J, Gary A, Gasperini M, Gloe J, Goldy J, Gore BB, Graybuck L, Greisman N, Haeseleer F, Halterman C, Haradon Z, Hastings SD, Helback O, Ho W, Hockemeyer D, Huang C, Huff S, Hunker A, Johansen N, Jones D, Juneau Z, Kalmbach B, Kannan M, Khem S, Kussick E, Kutsal R, Larsen R, Lee C, Lee AY, Leibly M, Lenz GH, Li S, Liang E, Lusk N, Madigan Z, Malloy J, Malone J, McCue R, Melchor J, Mollenkopf T, Moosman S, Morin E, Newman D, Ng L, Ngo K, Omstead V, Otto S, Oyama A, Pena N, Pham T, Phillips E, Pom CA, Potekhina L, Ransford S, Ray PL, Rette D, Reynoldson C, Rimorin C, Rocha D, Ruiz A, Sanchez REA, Sawyer L, Sedeno-Cortes A, Sevigny JP, Shapovalova N, Shepard N, Shulga L, Sigler AR, Siverts L, Soliman S, Somasundaram S, Staats B, Stewart K, Szelenyi E, Tieu M, Trader C, Tran A, van Velthoven CTJ, Walker M, Wang Y, Weed N, Wirthlin M, Wood T, Wynalda B, Yao Z, Zhou T, Ariza J, Dee N, Reding M, Ronellenfitch K, Mufti S, Sunkin SM, Smith KA, Esposito L, Waters J, Thyagarajan B, Yao S, Lein ES, Zeng H, Levi BP, Ngai J, Ting JT, Tasic B. Cell. 2025 May 16:S0092-8674(25)00513-6. doi: 10.1016/j.cell.2025.05.002. PubMed 40403729.
Backbone
  Vector backbone: pAAV2
  Vector type: AAV
Growth in bacteria
  Bacterial resistance: Ampicillin, 100 μg/mL
  Growth temperature: 37°C
  Growth strain: NEB Stable
  Copy number: High Copy
Gene/Insert
  Gene/Insert name: SYFP2
  Species: Synthetic
  Promoter: minBG
  Cloning method: Gibson Cloning
Terms and licenses: Academic/Nonprofit Terms; Industry Terms: Not Available to Industry
How to cite: AiP1423 - pAAV-AiE2130m-minBG-SYFP2-WPRE3-BGHpA was a gift from Allen Institute for Brain Science & Bosiljka Tasic (Addgene plasmid # 230650 ; http://n2t.net/addgene:230650 ; RRID:Addgene_230650)
