[The description below was written by a language model from this plasmid's Addgene catalogue record and pLannotate feature annotations shown in this document.]
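Description:
AiP1423 - pAAV-AiE2130m-minBG-SYFP2-WPRE3-BGHpA is an adeno-associated virus transfer plasmid of about 4.6 kb built on a pAAV2 backbone and intended for packaging into recombinant AAV that reports enhancer activity in the brain. In bacteria it is maintained through a high-copy ColE1/pUC-type origin and selected with ampicillin via the β-lactamase gene and its own promoter. An f1 phage origin is also present, along with small leftover fragments of the pBR322 bom region and rop. The record lists a recombination-deficient propagation strain, consistent with the need to keep the repeat-rich AAV2 inverted terminal repeats intact. The annotation finds one complete ITR downstream of the cassette and only short ITR fragments at the upstream end, which may reflect incomplete annotation or sequencing across this structured region rather than a true truncation.

Between the ITRs lies a single expression cassette. According to the name and catalogue fields, the AiE2130m enhancer sits upstream of a minimal beta-globin promoter (minBG). Neither element was annotated in the feature table, but the unannotated stretch preceding the reporter could accommodate them. The minimal promoter has little activity alone, so transcription depends on the enhancer, which is meant to restrict expression to specific brain cell populations; the record does not say which ones. The reporter is SYFP2, a fast-maturing monomeric yellow fluorescent protein derived from Aequorea victoria. It is followed by WPRE3, a shortened woodchuck hepatitis virus posttranscriptional element (seen as two WPRE fragments) that boosts transcript expression while saving packaging space, and by a bovine growth hormone polyadenylation signal. The construct belongs to a larger suite of enhancer AAVs for genetic access to cortical cell types, where it serves to fluorescently label the cells in which the enhancer is active.
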