Features (pLannotate 1.2.2; 14 found; start..end, strand, type, name):
     12..39      +  repeat_region  AAV2 ITR (fragment): inverted terminal repeat of adeno-associated virus serotype 2 inverted
     68..95      +  repeat_region  AAV2 ITR (fragment): inverted terminal repeat of adeno-associated virus serotype 2 inverted
    654..1370    +  CDS            SYFP2: SYFP2 is a basic (constitutively fluorescent) yellow fluorescent protein published in 2006, derived from Aequorea victoria. It is reported to be a very rapidly-maturing monomer with moderate acid sensitivity.
   1410..1567    +  misc_feature   WPRE (fragment): woodchuck hepatitis virus posttranscriptional regulatory element
   1573..1653    +  misc_feature   WPRE (fragment): woodchuck hepatitis virus posttranscriptional regulatory element
   1670..1781    +  polyA_signal   bGH poly(A) signal: bovine growth hormone polyadenylation signal
   1899..2039    +  repeat_region  AAV2 ITR: inverted terminal repeat of adeno-associated virus serotype 2 inverted
   2044..2095    -  misc_feature   bom (fragment): basis of mobility region from pBR322
   2114..2569    +  rep_origin     f1 ori (sequence partly withheld): f1 bacteriophage origin of replication; arrow indicates direction of (+) strand synthesis
   2570..2619    -  misc_feature   bom (fragment): basis of mobility region from pBR322
   2721..2756    -  CDS            rop (fragment): Rop protein, which maintains plasmids at low copy number; rop
   2851..2955    +  promoter       AmpR promoter: bla
   2956..3816    +  CDS            AmpR: β-lactamase; bla; confers resistance to ampicillin, carbenicillin, and related antibiotics
   3987..4575    +  rep_origin     ori: high-copy-number ColE1/pMB1/pBR322/pUC origin of replication
>Addgene plasmid #230650 | AiP1423 - pAAV-AiE2130m-minBG-SYFP2-WPRE3-BGHpA | addgene full sequence | sequence record 471007 | Addgene NGS Result
CCTGCAGGCAGCTGCGCGCTCGCTCGCTCACTGAGGCCGCCCGGGCGTCGGGCGACCTTTGGTCGCCCGG
CCTCAGTGAGCGAGCGAGCGCGCAGAGAGGGAGTGGCCAACTCCATCACTAGGGGTTCCTGCGGCCGCAC
GCGTTGTAAGAGTAATAATCGCCGGCGTCAGTGTGAGGATTTCATTTAAGAAACCCTAACTCAGACATGA
AGTAAACCCTTAGCCTGCAGTTAGCATCCCGGGGATTACAGCTGAAGTGTAGAGGTCAGAGAGTTTCTCA
CCTCTGGTCCCCTCCCAGTTCTCTAAGGCATGAGGGCCAGGCAGGAAGCATCCGTTTCCTCAAAGCTGCT
TCCCTACTGGGACAGAGTCTCAGTCACAAACAACTACCACCACCCCACCCCTCCCTTTCTTCCCTTACTG
CTGTGAGCTCAGAACAACCGGACAAAAGTGTATGGGACAAGGAGAGGAGCCGAGAGCAGCCATGGGCTCT
GGAGGAACGGGCCTCCTGGGGACGGAGTGGCCTCTGCCTCTGCTGCTGCTTTTCATCGCCGGCGGAGCTC
GGGCTGGGCATAAAAGTCAGGGCAGAGCCATCTATTGCTTACATTTGCTTCTGGGATCCAGATCTTTCGA
AGCTAGCGCTACCGGTCGCCACCATGGTGAGCAAGGGCGAGGAGCTGTTCACCGGGGTGGTGCCCATCCT
GGTCGAGCTGGACGGCGACGTAAACGGCCACAAGTTCAGCGTGTCCGGCGAGGGCGAGGGCGATGCCACC
TACGGCAAGCTGACCCTGAAGCTGATCTGCACCACCGGCAAGCTGCCCGTGCCCTGGCCCACCCTCGTGA
CCACCCTGGGCTACGGCGTGCAGTGCTTCGCCCGCTACCCCGACCACATGAAGCAGCACGACTTCTTCAA
GTCCGCCATGCCCGAAGGCTACGTCCAGGAGCGCACCATCTTCTTCAAGGACGACGGCAACTACAAGACC
CGCGCCGAGGTGAAGTTCGAGGGCGACACCCTGGTGAACCGCATCGAGCTGAAGGGCATCGACTTCAAGG
AGGACGGCAACATCCTGGGGCACAAGCTGGAGTACAACTACAACAGCCACAACGTCTATATCACCGCCGA
CAAGCAGAAGAACGGCATCAAGGCCAACTTCAAGATCCGCCACAACATCGAGGACGGCGGCGTGCAGCTC
GCCGACCACTACCAGCAGAACACCCCCATCGGCGACGGCCCCGTGCTGCTGCCCGACAACCACTACCTGA
GCTACCAGTCCAAGCTGAGCAAAGACCCCAACGAGAAGCGCGATCACATGGTCCTGCTGGAGTTCGTGAC
CGCCGCCGGGATCACTCTCGGCATGGACGAGCTGTACAAGTAAGTCGACGGCGCGCCGCGGCCGCGAATT
CGATATCATAATCAACCTCTGGATTACAAAATTTGTGAAAGATTGACTGGTATTCTTAACTATGTTGCTC
CTTTTACGCTATGTGGATACGCTGCTTTAATGCCTTTGTATCATGCTATTGCTTCCCGTATGGCTTTCAT
TTTCTCCTCCTTGTATAAATCCTGGTTAGTTCTTGCCACGGCGGAACTCATCGCCGCCTGCCTTGCCCGC
TGCTGGACAGGGGCTCGGCTGTTGGGCACTGACAATTCCGTGGCTCGAGAGATCTTCGACTGTGCCTTCT
AGTTGCCAGCCATCTGTTGTTTGCCCCTCCCCCGTGCCTTCCTTGACCCTGGAAGGTGCCACTCCCACTG
TCCTTTCCTAATAAAATGAGGAAATTGCATCGCATTGTCTGAGTAGGTGTCATTCTATTCTGGGGGGTGG
GGTGGGGCAGGACAGCAAGGGGGAGGATTGGGAAGACAATAGCAGGCATGAGATCTCACGTGCGGACCGA
GCGGCCGCAGGAACCCCTAGTGATGGAGTTGGCCACTCCCTCTCTGCGCGCTCGCTCGCTCACTGAGGCC
GGGCGACCAAAGGTCGCCCGACGCCCGGGCTTTGCCCGGGCGGCCTCAGTGAGCGAGCGAGCGCGCAGCT
GCCTGCAGGGGCGCCTGATGCGGTATTTTCTCCTTACGCATCTGTGCGGTATTTCACACCGCATA
[95 nt withheld, positions 2096-2190]
T
[46 nt withheld, positions 2192-2237]
C
[141 nt withheld, positions 2239-2379]
CCTTTGACGTTGGAGTCCACGTTCTTT
[37 nt withheld, positions 2407-2443]
ACTCTATCTCGGGCTATTCTTTTGATTTATAAGGGATTTTGCCGATTTCGGTCTATTGGTTAAAAAATGA
GCTGATTTAACAAAAATTTAACGCGAATTTTAACAAAATATTAACGTTTACAATTTTATGGTGCACTCTC
AGTACAATCTGCTCTGATGCCGCATAGTTAAGCCAGCCCCGACACCCGCCAACACCCGCTGACGCGCCCT
GACGGGCTTGTCTGCTCCCGGCATCCGCTTACAGACAAGCTGTGACCGTCTCCGGGAGCTGCATGTGTCA
GAGGTTTTCACCGTCATCACCGAAACGCGCGAGACGAAAGGGCCTCGTGATACGCCTATTTTTATAGGTT
AATGTCATGATAATAATGGTTTCTTAGACGTCAGGTGGCACTTTTCGGGGAAATGTGCGCGGAACCCCTA
TTTGTTTATTTTTCTAAATACATTCAAATATGTATCCGCTCATGAGACAATAACCCTGATAAATGCTTCA
ATAATATTGAAAAAGGAAGAGTATGAGTATTCAACATTTCCGTGTCGCCCTTATTCCCTTTTTTGCGGCA
TTTTGCCTTCCTGTTTTTGCTCACCCAGAAACGCTGGTGAAAGTAAAAGATGCTGAAGATCAGTTGGGTG
CACGAGTGGGTTACATCGAACTGGATCTCAACAGCGGTAAGATCCTTGAGAGTTTTCGCCCCGAAGAACG
TTTTCCAATGATGAGCACTTTTAAAGTTCTGCTATGTGGCGCGGTATTATCCCGTATTGACGCCGGGCAA
GAGCAACTCGGTCGCCGCATACACTATTCTCAGAATGACTTGGTTGAGTACTCACCAGTCACAGAAAAGC
ATCTTACGGATGGCATGACAGTAAGAGAATTATGCAGTGCTGCCATAACCATGAGTGATAACACTGCGGC
CAACTTACTTCTGACAACGATCGGAGGACCGAAGGAGCTAACCGCTTTTTTGCACAACATGGGGGATCAT
GTAACTCGCCTTGATCGTTGGGAACCGGAGCTGAATGAAGCCATACCAAACGACGAGCGTGACACCACGA
TGCCTGTAGCAATGGCAACAACGTTGCGCAAACTATTAACTGGCGAACTACTTACTCTAGCTTCCCGGCA
ACAATTAATAGACTGGATGGAGGCGGATAAAGTTGCAGGACCACTTCTGCGCTCGGCCCTTCCGGCTGGC
TGGTTTATTGCTGATAAATCTGGAGCCGGTGAGCGTGGGTCTCGCGGTATCATTGCAGCACTGGGGCCAG
ATGGTAAGCCCTCCCGTATCGTAGTTATCTACACGACGGGGAGTCAGGCAACTATGGATGAACGAAATAG
ACAGATCGCTGAGATAGGTGCCTCACTGATTAAGCATTGGTAACTGTCAGACCAAGTTTACTCATATATA
CTTTAGATTGATTTAAAACTTCATTTTTAATTTAAAAGGATCTAGGTGAAGATCCTTTTTGATAATCTCA
TGACCAAAATCCCTTAACGTGAGTTTTCGTTCCACTGAGCGTCAGACCCCGTAGAAAAGATCAAAGGATC
TTCTTGAGATCCTTTTTTTCTGCGCGTAATCTGCTGCTTGCAAACAAAAAAACCACCGCTACCAGCGGTG
GTTTGTTTGCCGGATCAAGAGCTACCAACTCTTTTTCCGAAGGTAACTGGCTTCAGCAGAGCGCAGATAC
CAAATACTGTTCTTCTAGTGTAGCCGTAGTTAGGCCACCACTTCAAGAACTCTGTAGCACCGCCTACATA
CCTCGCTCTGCTAATCCTGTTACCAGTGGCTGCTGCCAGTGGCGATAAGTCGTGTCTTACCGGGTTGGAC
TCAAGACGATAGTTACCGGATAAGGCGCAGCGGTCGGGCTGAACGGGGGGTTCGTGCACACAGCCCAGCT
TGGAGCGAACGACCTACACCGAACTGAGATACCTACAGCGTGAGCTATGAGAAAGCGCCACGCTTCCCGA
AGGGAGAAAGGCGGACAGGTATCCGGTAAGCGGCAGGGTCGGAACAGGAGAGCGCACGAGGGAGCTTCCA
GGGGGAAACGCCTGGTATCTTTATAGTCCTGTCGGGTTTCGCCACCTCTGACTTGAGCGTCGATTTTTGT
GATGCTCGTCAGGGGGGCGGAGCCTATGGAAAAACGCCAGCAACGCGGCCTTTTTACGGTTCCTGGCCTT
TTGCTGGCCTTTTGCTCACATGT
